Addgene plasmid #37436: pB-actin 11E6
Depositing lab: Karl Munger. Depositing organization: Brigham and Women's Hospital. Publication: Activation of cap dependent translation by mucosal Human Papillomavirus E6 proteins is dependent on the integrity of the LXXLL binding motif. Spangle J, Ghosh-Choudhury N, Munger K. J Virol. 2012 May 2. 10.1128/JVI.00487-12 PubMed 22553330.
Backbone
  Vector backbone: pB-actin
  Backbone size w/o insert (bp): 7500
  Total vector size (bp): 7953
  Vector type: Mammalian Expression
Growth in bacteria
  Bacterial resistance: Ampicillin, 100 μg/mL
  Growth temperature: 37°C
  Growth strain: DH5alpha
  Copy number: Low Copy
Gene/Insert
  Gene/Insert name: HPV 11E6
  Species: HPV
  Insert size (bp): 453
  GenBank ID: P04019.1
  Promoter: Human B-actin
  Cloning method: Restriction Enzyme; 5′ cloning site SalI (not destroyed); 3′ cloning site HindIII (not destroyed)
  Sequencing primers: 5′ 11E6 fwd; 3′ Bactin 3' MCS seq110rev
Terms and licenses: Academic/Nonprofit Terms; Industry Terms: Not Available to Industry
How to cite: pB-actin 11E6 was a gift from Karl Munger (Addgene plasmid # 37436 ; http://n2t.net/addgene:37436 ; RRID:Addgene_37436)
