[The description below was written by a language model from this plasmid's Addgene catalogue record.]
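Description:
pB-actin 11E6 is a mammalian expression plasmid built on the pB-actin backbone, carrying the E6 open reading frame of human papillomavirus type 11, a low-risk mucosal HPV. The 453 bp insert sits between SalI and HindIII sites, both of which were preserved during cloning, so the coding sequence can be excised or exchanged with the same enzymes. Expression is driven by the human β-actin promoter, a strong constitutive cellular promoter that gives broad expression across many mammalian cell types. With the roughly 7.5 kb backbone, the complete plasmid is just under 8 kb. In bacteria it is selected with ampicillin and is recorded as a low-copy plasmid. The record does not specify the origin of replication, any polyadenylation signal, or a mammalian selection marker. No epitope tag is listed, so the E6 protein appears to be expressed in untagged form.

The associated study examined how mucosal HPV E6 proteins activate cap-dependent translation and showed that this activity depends on the integrity of the E6 surface that binds LXXLL motifs in cellular partner proteins. In that setting, this construct serves to express HPV11 E6 ectopically in mammalian cells, most likely for comparing the effects of a low-risk E6 with those of E6 proteins from other HPV types. No feature table accompanies the catalogue entry, so details beyond the promoter, insert, cloning sites and bacterial resistance marker cannot be confirmed from the record.
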