>Addgene plasmid #37436 | pB-actin 11E6 | addgene partial sequence | sequence record 50824 | pB-actin-3 5'-TCG GCC ACA TTG TGA ACT-3'
TTTTAAATCCTGAGTAGCTTATCGATGATAAGCTGTCAAACATGAGAATTCCAAGCTTTTAGGGTAACAA
GTCTTCCATGCATGTTGTCCAGCAGTGTAAGCAACGACCCTTCCACTGGTTATTTAGTTTTATGAAGCGT
GCCTTTCCCAATATGTGCTTTAGTTTTTCTATTTCACACAACGGCTTGTGACACAGGTAACAACGAATTA
ACACTTTTAAAATATCTTCATTGGTTTCTTCTTCTACTGTAGGTGCATATGCAGCATAATTAAAGTGTCT
ATATTGGTTAATTTTCCCTTGCAGTTCTAAGCAACAGGCACACGCTGCAAAGGGAAAGTTGTCTCGCCAC
ACAACCTTTAGGTTCTTATAGGCATATGCATATATCTCTGCGGTGGTCAGTGCATTCCTGCAAAACACGC
ACTGAATTTGCAGAGTGTGCAAAGAAAGATTAAACGTCTTGCACAACTGGTCTATAGATGTTGCAGACGT
GGAGGCATCTTTACTTTCCATGTCGACTGATCCTGCGAGAATAGCCGGGCGCGCTGTGAGCCGAAGTCGC
CCCCGCCCTGGCCACTTCCGGCGCGCCGAGTCCTTAGGCCGCCAGGGGGCGCCGGCGCGCGCCCAGATTG
GGGACAAAGGAAGCCGGGCCGGCCGCGTTATTACCATAAAAGGCAAACACTGGTCGGAGGCGTCCCCGCG
GCGCGCGGCAGGAAGCCAGGCCCCAACCCCCTCCCAACCGGGCGCCAGCCCCGCCTCCGCCCGGTTCAAA
CAGCGCCGGGTCGGCGCGCGCGCACGCA
